Addgene plasmid #180015: pET30a(+)-PE2
Purpose: Expressing PE2 protein in E.coli for protein purification
Depositing lab: Dirk Hockemeyer. Depositing organization: University of California, Berkeley. Publication: Highly efficient generation of isogenic pluripotent stem cell models using prime editing. Li H, Busquets O, Verma Y, Syed KM, Kutnowski N, Pangilinan GR, Gilbert LA, Bateup HS, Rio DC, Hockemeyer D, Soldner F. Elife. 2022 Sep 7;11:e79208. doi: 10.7554/eLife.79208. PubMed 36069759.
Backbone
  Vector backbone: pET30a(+)
  Vector type: Bacterial Expression
Growth in bacteria
  Bacterial resistance: Kanamycin, 50 μg/mL
  Growth temperature: 37°C
  Growth strain: NEB Stable
  Copy number: High Copy
Gene/Insert
  Gene/Insert name: PE2
  Species: Synthetic
  Insert size (bp): 6350
  Promoter: Lac operator-controlled T7 promoter
  Tag / fusion protein: 6xHis (C terminal on insert)
  Cloning method: Gibson Cloning
  Sequencing primers: 5′ T7 promoter, forward primer (TAATACGACTCACTATAGGG); 3′ T7 terminator, reverse primer (GCTAGTTATTGCTCAGCGG)
Terms and licenses: Academic/Nonprofit Terms; Industry Terms: Not Available to Industry
How to cite: pET30a(+)-PE2 was a gift from Dirk Hockemeyer (Addgene plasmid # 180015 ; http://n2t.net/addgene:180015 ; RRID:Addgene_180015)
