[The description below was written by a language model from this plasmid's Addgene catalogue record and pLannotate feature annotations shown in this document.]
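Description:
pET30a(+)-PE2 is a bacterial expression plasmid built on the pET30a(+) backbone for producing the prime editor PE2 protein in E. coli for purification. The sequenced record is about 11.6 kb. It replicates from a ColE1/pMB1-type origin accompanied by the rop gene and the pBR322 bom region, carries an f1 phage origin, and is selected with kanamycin through the aph(3')-Ia aminoglycoside phosphotransferase gene. The catalogue lists it as high copy, although rop is normally associated with reduced copy number. Short matches to the tetracycline resistance gene, an AmpR promoter fragment and a predicted E. coli ORF are backbone remnants rather than functional markers.

The roughly 6.35 kb synthetic insert, introduced by Gibson assembly, is annotated as the N- and C-terminal portions of Streptococcus pyogenes Cas9 lying contiguously, followed after a short gap by a fragment matching the Moloney murine leukemia virus Gag-Pol polyprotein. This fits the PE2 design, in which a Cas9 nickase is fused to an engineered M-MLV reverse transcriptase, though the specific mutations are not given in the record. A C-terminal 6xHis tag (detected as a partial 9xHis match) allows metal-affinity purification; a small downstream fragment annotated as SET1 is probably an incidental match. Expression is driven by a T7 promoter with an adjacent lac operator and the T7 gene 10 ribosome binding site, and ends at the T7 terminator. The plasmid-borne lacI gene supplies repressor, so transcription stays low until IPTG induction in a host providing T7 RNA polymerase. The associated publication concerns prime editing to generate isogenic pluripotent stem cell models, suggesting the purified protein supports such editing work.
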