Features (pLannotate 1.2.2; 21 found; start..end, strand, type, name):
     26..73      -  terminator     T7 terminator: transcription terminator for bacteriophage T7 RNA polymerase
     81..130     -  CDS            SET1 (fragment): solubility-enhancement tag derived from T7 phage gene 10B
    140..157     -  CDS            9xHis (fragment): 9xHis affinity tag
    235..2266    -  CDS            gag-pol (fragment): Moloney murine leukemia virus Gag-Pol polyprotein; gag-pol; contains a read-through stop codon
   2370..4864    -  CDS            Cas9(C) (fragment): C-terminal portion of Streptococcus pyogenes Cas9 (Zetsche et al., 2015)
   4865..6466    -  CDS            Cas9(N): N-terminal portion of Streptococcus pyogenes Cas9 (Zetsche et al., 2015)
   6531..6553    -  RBS            RBS: efficient ribosome binding site from bacteriophage T7 gene 10 (Olins and Rangwala, 1989)
   6568..6592    -  protein_bind   lac operator: The lac repressor binds to the lac operator to inhibit transcription in E. coli. This inhibition can be relieved by adding lactose or isopropyl-β-D-thiogalactopyranoside (IPTG). lac repressor encoded by lacI
   6593..6611    -  promoter       T7 promoter: promoter for bacteriophage T7 RNA polymerase
   6637..6916    +  CDS            TcR (fragment): tetracycline efflux protein; tet; confers resistance to tetracycline
   6924..7001    +  promoter       lacI promoter: lacI
   7002..8084    +  CDS            lacI: lac repressor; lacI; The lac repressor binds to the lac operator to inhibit transcription in E. coli. This inhibition can be relieved by adding lactose or isopropyl-β-D-thiogalactopyranoside (IPTG).
   8097..8118    +  protein_bind   CAP binding site: CAP binding activates transcription in the presence of cAMP. E. coli catabolite activator protein
   8133..8424    +  CDS            TcR (fragment): tetracycline efflux protein; tet; confers resistance to tetracycline
   8496..8876    -  CDS            YPB1_ECOLX: Protein predicted: Swiss-Prot protein existence level 4. From Escherichia coli.
   8893..9084    +  CDS            rop: Rop protein, which maintains plasmids at low copy number; rop
   9186..9325    +  misc_feature   bom: basis of mobility region from pBR322
   9511..10099   -  rep_origin     ori: high-copy-number ColE1/pMB1/pBR322/pUC origin of replication
  10221..11036   +  CDS            KanR: aminoglycoside phosphotransferase; aph(3')-Ia; confers resistance to kanamycin in bacteria or G418 (Geneticin®) in eukaryotes
  11045..11102   -  promoter       AmpR promoter (fragment): bla
  11155..11583   -  rep_origin     f1 ori (sequence partly withheld): f1 bacteriophage origin of replication; arrow indicates direction of (+) strand synthesis
>Addgene plasmid #180015 | pET30a(+)-PE2 | addgene full sequence | sequence record 354242 | Addgene NGS Result
ATCCGGATATAGTTCCTCCTTTCAGCAAAAAACCCCTCAAGACCCGTTTAGAGGCCCCAAGGGGTTATGC
TAGTTATTGCTCAGCGGTGGCAGCAGCCAACTCAGCTTCCTTTCGGGCTTTGTTAGCAGCCGGATCTCAG
TGGTGGTGGTGGTGGTGCTCGAGTGCGGCCGCGACTTTCCTCTTCTTCTTGGGCTCGAATTCGCTGCCGT
CGGCGGTTCTTTTTGAGCCGCCAGAGGGTGATGAATTTTCTATGAGGAGGGTAGAGGTGTCTGGAGTCTC
TGTGATGGCTGCCTTTCGGGCCGCTTGGTCAGCCATCCGGTTGCCTCTAGCCTCGGCGCTGTGTCCCTTT
TGATGTCCTGGACAATGGATTATGCTAAGTCTTTTGGGCAGAAAGAGGGCTTTTAGTAGGGCCAAGATCT
CGTCTTTATTTTTGATCTCTTTGCCTTCTGATGTGAGCCACCCACGCCTTCTGTATATTTCTCCATGGAT
ATGGGCAGTAGCAAAAGCATAACGGCTATCAGTATAAACATTTAGCTTCTTACCTTCTGCCATCTTTAGG
GCCTGGGTGAGTGCTATCAGTTCAGCCCGCTGAGCGGATGTCCCGGCTGGCAGGGCTTTAGCCCAGATTA
CCTCGGTCTCGGTGGTCACCGCAGCTCCCGCCTTACGCTGTCCCTCTTGTAAGAGACTGCTTCCATCCGT
GTACCAGGTGTGGTCGGCGTCTGGGAGCGGCTGGTCCGTTAGGTCGGGTCGGGTTCCGTGGGCTTCGGCC
AGGATATCAAGGCAGTTGTGTTGCAGCCCTTCCTCAGGCAGTGGGAGCAGCGTAGCCGGGTTCAGGGCTA
CCACCGGTCCGAACTGGACCCGGTCCGTGTCCAAAAGCAAGGCCTGATAGTGAGTCATCCGGGCGTTGGA
AAGCCAGCGGTCGGGGGGTTGTTTGACTAGTGCCTCTACTGCATGGGGGGCCAGAATGACTAGTGGCTGT
CCCATGGTTAGCTTGCCTGCATCCTTTGTCAGTACGGCAATGGCTGCTACCATCCGTAGGCAAGGGGGCC
ACCCAGCTGCTACTGGGTCTAGCTTTTTGGACAGGTAGGCCACCGGCCGACGCCAAGGTCCCAGTTTTTG
CGTTAGGACACCTTTGGCGTAGCCCTGCTTCTCGTCGACAAAGAGTTCAAAGGGCTTAGTCAAATCTGGC
AACCCCAGGGCTGGGGCAGTTAGAAGAGCTTGCTTGATTTCTTGATAGGCCTTTTGTTGGTCTGGGCCCC
AATTAAACAGAGTCCCCGGTTTGGTGAGAGGGTACAGGGGGGCTGCCATTTCTGCAAACCCAGGGATGAA
GAGGCGACAGAAGCCTGCCTTCCCTAGGAACTCCCTTAGTTGTCGAGGGGTCTTCGGAGTAGGCTGCCCC
ATCACAGTCTCTTTTCTGGCCTCAGTCAGCCATCTCTGACCCTCTTTTAGAAGATACCCCAGATACTTGA
CCTGTTTCTGGCAAATTTGGGCTTTCTTGGCCGAGGCCCGATACCCGAGGTTCCCTAGGGTTTGTAACAG
GGCCCGAGTACCTTGTTGGCAGTCTAGCTCAGAAGTGGCGGCCAGCAGTAAGTCATCCACGTACTGTAGC
AGGATCAAGTCTGGGTGCTGGATCCGGAAGTCTGCTAGGTCTCTGTGCAGTGCCTCATTAAACAGGGTGG
GACTGTTTTTGAAACCCTGTGGGAGTCTGGTCCAGGTCAATTGTCCTGAGATTCCCATCTCTGGATCTCT
CCACTCAAAGGCGAAGAGAGGCTGACTGGTGGGGTGGAGTCTCAGGCAGAAAAAGGCATCCTTTAAATCA
AGCACAGTGTACCACTGGTGGGACGGTGGGAGCCCGCTCAAGAGGTTGTAAGGGTTGGGCACGGTGGGGT
GGATGTCTTCCACCCGCTTGTTGACTTCTCTCAGATCCTGGACAGGCCTATAATCATTAGTCCCTGGTTT
CTTAACGGGTAGCAGGGGCGTGTTCCAGGGGGACTGGCAGGGTACCAGTATTCCCTGGTCCAACAGTCTC
TGTATGTGGGGCTTGATCCCCAGTCTGGCTTCTTGTGACATGGGGTATTGTTTTATGGACACGGGGGTAG
AGGTTGCTTTCAGAGGTATGATCAGAGGAGCTTGGCGAACTGCCAGTCCCATGCCCCCGGTTTCCGCCCA
GGCCTGAGGAAAATCAGACAGCCATGTGGACCCTAGAGAAACATCTGGCTCTTTTGAGGTCTCATGTAGC
CGATACTCATCTTCTATATTTAGGGTGCTGCTGCCGCCGCTGCTGCCGCCACTGCTCTCTGGTGTTGCTG
ACTCGCTTGTTCCTGGTGTCTCGCTGCCAGAGGATCCTCCGCTAGATCCTCCAGAGTCACCTCCCAGCTG
AGACAGGTCGATCCGTGTCTCGTACAGGCCGGTGATGCTCTGGTGGATCAGGGTGGCGTCCAGCACCTCT
TTGGTGCTGGTGTACCTCTTCCGGTCGATGGTGGTGTCAAAGTACTTGAAGGCGGCAGGGGCTCCCAGAT
TGGTCAGGGTAAACAGGTGGATGATATTCTCGGCCTGCTCTCTGATGGGCTTATCCCGGTGCTTGTTGTA
GGCGGACAGCACTTTGTCCAGATTAGCGTCGGCCAGGATCACTCTCTTGGAGAACTCGCTGATCTGCTCG
ATGATCTCGTCCAGGTAGTGCTTGTGCTGTTCCACAAACAGCTGTTTCTGCTCATTATCCTCGGGGGAGC
CCTTCAGCTTCTCATAGTGGCTGGCCAGGTACAGGAAGTTCACATATTTGGAGGGCAGGGCCAGTTCGTT
TCCCTTCTGCAGTTCGCCGGCAGAGGCCAGCATTCTCTTCCGGCCGTTTTCCAGCTCGAACAGGGAGTAC
TTAGGCAGCTTGATGATCAGGTCCTTTTTCACTTCTTTGTAGCCCTTGGCTTCCAGAAAGTCGATGGGAT
TCTTCTCGAAGCTGCTTCTTTCCATGATGGTGATCCCCAGCAGCTCTTTCACACTCTTCAGTTTCTTGGA
CTTGCCCTTTTCCACTTTGGCCACCACCAGCACAGAATAGGCCACGGTGGGGCTGTCGAAGCCGCCGTAC
TTCTTAGGGTCCCAGTCCTTCTTTCTGGCGATCAGCTTATCGCTGTTCCTCTTGGGCAGGATAGACTCTT
TGCTGAAGCCGCCTGTCTGCACCTCGGTCTTTTTCACGATATTCACTTGGGGCATGCTCAGCACTTTCCG
CACGGTGGCAAAATCCCGGCCCTTATCCCACACGATCTCCCCGGTTTCGCCGTTTGTCTCGATCAGAGGC
CGCTTCCGGATCTCGCCGTTGGCCAGGGTAATCTCGGTCTTGAAAAAGTTCATGATGTTGCTGTAGAAGA
AGTACTTGGCGGTAGCCTTGCCGATTTCCTGCTCGCTCTTGGCGATCATCTTCCGCACGTCGTACACCTT
GTAGTCGCCGTACACGAACTCGCTTTCCAGCTTAGGGTACTTTTTGATCAGGGCGGTTCCCACGACGGCG
TTCAGGTAGGCGTCGTGGGCGTGGTGGTAGTTGTTGATCTCGCGCACTTTGTAAAACTGGAAATCCTTCC
GGAAATCGGACACCAGCTTGGACTTCAGGGTGATCACTTTCACTTCCCGGATCAGCTTGTCATTCTCGTC
GTACTTAGTGTTCATCCGGGAGTCCAGGATCTGTGCCACGTGCTTTGTGATCTGCCGGGTTTCCACCAGC
TGTCTCTTGATGAAGCCGGCCTTATCCAGTTCGCTCAGGCCGCCTCTCTCGGCCTTGGTCAGATTGTCGA
ACTTTCTCTGGGTAATCAGCTTGGCGTTCAGCAGCTGCCGCCAGTAGTTCTTCATCTTCTTCACGACCTC
TTCGGAGGGCACGTTGTCGCTCTTGCCCCGGTTCTTGTCGCTTCTGGTCAGCACCTTGTTGTCGATGGAG
TCGTCCTTCAGAAAGCTCTGAGGCACGATAGCGTCCACATCGTAGTCGGACAGCCGGTTGATGTCCAGTT
CCTGGTCCACGTACATATCCCGCCCATTCTGCAGGTAGTACAGGTACAGCTTCTCGTTCTGCAGCTGGGT
GTTTTCCACGGGGTGTTCTTTCAGGATCTGGCTGCCCAGCTCTTTGATGCCCTCTTCGATCCGCTTCATT
CTCTCGCGGCTGTTCTTCTGTCCCTTCTGGGTGGTCTGGTTCTCTCTGGCCATTTCGATCACGATGTTCT
CGGGCTTGTGCCGGCCCATCACTTTCACGAGCTCGTCCACCACCTTCACTGTCTGCAGGATGCCCTTCTT
AATGGCGGGGCTGCCGGCCAGATTGGCAATGTGCTCGTGCAGGCTATCGCCCTGGCCGGACACCTGGGCT
TTCTGGATGTCCTCTTTAAAGGTCAGGCTGTCGTCGTGGATCAGCTGCATGAAGTTTCTGTTGGCGAAGC
CGTCGGACTTCAGGAAATCCAGGATTGTCTTGCCGGACTGCTTGTCCCGGATGCCGTTGATCAGCTTCCG
GCTCAGCCTGCCCCAGCCGGTGTATCTCCGCCGCTTCAGCTGCTTCATCACTTTGTCGTCGAACAGGTGG
GCATAGGTTTTCAGCCGTTCCTCGATCATCTCTCTGTCCTCAAACAGTGTCAGGGTCAGCACGATATCTT
CCAGAATGTCCTCGTTTTCCTCATTGTCCAGGAAGTCCTTGTCCTTGATAATTTTCAGCAGATCGTGGTA
TGTGCCCAGGGAGGCGTTGAACCGATCTTCCACGCCGGAGATTTCCACGGAGTCGAAGCACTCGATTTTC
TTGAAGTAGTCCTCTTTCAGCTGCTTCACGGTCACTTTCCGGTTGGTCTTGAACAGCAGGTCCACGATGG
CCTTTTTCTGCTCGCCGCTCAGGAAGGCGGGCTTTCTCATTCCCTCGGTCACGTATTTCACTTTGGTCAG
CTCGTTATACACGGTGAAGTACTCGTACAGCAGGCTGTGCTTGGGCAGCACCTTCTCGTTGGGCAGGTTC
TTATCGAAGTTGGTCATCCGCTCGATGAAGCTCTGGGCGGAAGCGCCCTTGTCCACCACTTCCTCGAAGT
TCCAGGGGGTGATGGTTTCCTCGCTCTTTCTGGTCATCCAGGCGAATCTGCTGTTTCCCCTGGCCAGAGG
GCCCACGTAGTAGGGGATGCGGAAGGTCAGGATCTTCTCGATCTTTTCCCGGTTGTCCTTCAGGAATGGG
TAAAAATCTTCCTGCCGCCGCAGAATGGCGTGCAGCTCTCCCAGGTGGATCTGGTGGGGGATGCTGCCGT
TGTCGAAGGTCCGCTGCTTCCGCAGCAGGTCCTCTCTGTTCAGCTTCACGAGCAGTTCCTCGGTGCCGTC
CATCTTTTCCAGGATGGGCTTGATGAACTTGTAGAACTCTTCCTGGCTGGCTCCGCCGTCAATGTAGCCG
GCGTAGCCGTTCTTGCTCTGGTCGAAGAAAATCTCTTTGTACTTCTCAGGCAGCTGCTGCCGCACGAGAG
CTTTCAGCAGGGTCAGGTCCTGGTGGTGCTCGTCGTATCTCTTGATCATAGAGGCGCTCAGGGGGGCCTT
GGTGATCTCGGTGTTCACTCTCAGGATGTCGCTCAGCAGGATGGCGTCGGACAGGTTCTTGGCGGCCAGA
AACAGGTCGGCGTACTGGTCGCCGATCTGGGCCAGCAGGTTGTCCAGGTCGTCGTCGTAGGTGTCCTTGC
TCAGCTGCAGTTTGGCATCCTCGGCCAGGTCGAAGTTGCTCTTGAAGTTGGGGGTCAGGCCCAGGCTCAG
GGCAATCAGGTTTCCGAACAGGCCATTCTTCTTCTCGCCGGGCAGCTGGGCGATCAGATTTTCCAGCCGT
CTGCTCTTGCTCAGTCTGGCAGACAGGATGGCCTTGGCGTCCACGCCGCTGGCGTTGATGGGGTTTTCCT
CGAACAGCTGGTTGTAGGTCTGCACCAGCTGGATGAACAGCTTGTCCACGTCGCTGTTGTCGGGGTTCAG
GTCGCCCTCGATCAGGAAGTGGCCCCGGAACTTGATCATGTGGGCCAGGGCCAGATAGATCAGCCGCAGG
TCGGCCTTGTCGGTGCTGTCCACCAGTTTCTTTCTCAGGTGGTAGATGGTGGGGTACTTCTCGTGGTAGG
CCACCTCGTCCACGATGTTGCCGAAGATGGGGTGCCGCTCGTGCTTCTTATCCTCTTCCACCAGGAAGGA
CTCTTCCAGTCTGTGGAAGAAGCTGTCGTCCACCTTGGCCATCTCGTTGCTGAAGATCTCTTGCAGATAG
CAGATCCGGTTCTTCCGTCTGGTGTATCTTCTTCTGGCGGTTCTCTTCAGCCGGGTGGCCTCGGCTGTTT
CGCCGCTGTCGAACAGCAGGGCTCCGATCAGGTTCTTCTTGATGCTGTGCCGGTCGGTGTTGCCCAGCAC
CTTGAATTTCTTGCTGGGCACCTTGTACTCGTCGGTGATCACGGCCCAGCCCACAGAGTTGGTGCCGATG
TCCAGGCCGATGCTGTACTTCTTGTCGACTTTCCGCTTCTTCTTTGGTGACTCGAACTCGCTTCCGTCGG
CTGTCCGTTTCATATGTATATCTCCTTCTTAAAGTTAAACAAAATTATTTCTAGAGGGGAATTGTTATCC
GCTCACAATTCCCCTATAGTGAGTCGTATTAATTTCGCGGGATCGAGATCGATCTCGATCCTCTACGCCG
GACGCATCGTGGCCGGCATCACCGGCGCCACAGGTGCGGTTGCTGGCGCCTATATCGCCGACATCACCGA
TGGGGAAGATCGGGCTCGCCACTTCGGGCTCATGAGCGCTTGTTTCGGCGTGGGTATGGTGGCAGGCCCC
GTGGCCGGGGGACTGTTGGGCGCCATCTCCTTGCATGCACCATTCCTTGCGGCGGCGGTGCTCAACGGCC
TCAACCTACTACTGGGCTGCTTCCTAATGCAGGAGTCGCATAAGGGAGAGCGTCGAGATCCCGGACACCA
TCGAATGGCGCAAAACCTTTCGCGGTATGGCATGATAGCGCCCGGAAGAGAGTCAATTCAGGGTGGTGAA
TGTGAAACCAGTAACGTTATACGATGTCGCAGAGTATGCCGGTGTCTCTTATCAGACCGTTTCCCGCGTG
GTGAACCAGGCCAGCCACGTTTCTGCGAAAACGCGGGAAAAAGTGGAAGCGGCGATGGCGGAGCTGAATT
ACATTCCCAACCGCGTGGCACAACAACTGGCGGGCAAACAGTCGTTGCTGATTGGCGTTGCCACCTCCAG
TCTGGCCCTGCACGCGCCGTCGCAAATTGTCGCGGCGATTAAATCTCGCGCCGATCAACTGGGTGCCAGC
GTGGTGGTGTCGATGGTAGAACGAAGCGGCGTCGAAGCCTGTAAAGCGGCGGTGCACAATCTTCTCGCGC
AACGCGTCAGTGGGCTGATCATTAACTATCCGCTGGATGACCAGGATGCCATTGCTGTGGAAGCTGCCTG
CACTAATGTTCCGGCGTTATTTCTTGATGTCTCTGACCAGACACCCATCAACAGTATTATTTTCTCCCAT
GAAGACGGTACGCGACTGGGCGTGGAGCATCTGGTCGCATTGGGTCACCAGCAAATCGCGCTGTTAGCGG
GCCCATTAAGTTCTGTCTCGGCGCGTCTGCGTCTGGCTGGCTGGCATAAATATCTCACTCGCAATCAAAT
TCAGCCGATAGCGGAACGGGAAGGCGACTGGAGTGCCATGTCCGGTTTTCAACAAACCATGCAAATGCTG
AATGAGGGCATCGTTCCCACTGCGATGCTGGTTGCCAACGATCAGATGGCGCTGGGCGCAATGCGCGCCA
TTACCGAGTCCGGGCTGCGCGTTGGTGCGGACATCTCGGTAGTGGGATACGACGATACCGAAGACAGCTC
ATGTTATATCCCGCCGTTAACCACCATCAAACAGGATTTTCGCCTGCTGGGGCAAACCAGCGTGGACCGC
TTGCTGCAACTCTCTCAGGGCCAGGCGGTGAAGGGCAATCAGCTGTTGCCCGTCTCACTGGTGAAAAGAA
AAACCACCCTGGCGCCCAATACGCAAACCGCCTCTCCCCGCGCGTTGGCCGATTCATTAATGCAGCTGGC
ACGACAGGTTTCCCGACTGGAAAGCGGGCAGTGAGCGCAACGCAATTAATGTAAGTTAGCTCACTCATTA
GGCACCGGGATCTCGACCGATGCCCTTGAGAGCCTTCAACCCAGTCAGCTCCTTCCGGTGGGCGCGGGGC
ATGACTATCGTCGCCGCACTTATGACTGTCTTCTTTATCATGCAACTCGTAGGACAGGTGCCGGCAGCGC
TCTGGGTCATTTTCGGCGAGGACCGCTTTCGCTGGAGCGCGACGATGATCGGCCTGTCGCTTGCGGTATT
CGGAATCTTGCACGCCCTCGCTCAAGCCTTCGTCACTGGTCCCGCCACCAAACGTTTCGGCGAGAAGCAG
GCCATTATCGCCGGCATGGCGGCCCCACGGGTGCGCATGATCGTGCTCCTGTCGTTGAGGACCCGGCTAG
GCTGGCGGGGTTGCCTTACTGGTTAGCAGAATGAATCACCGATACGCGAGCGAACGTGAAGCGACTGCTG
CTGCAAAACGTCTGCGACCTGAGCAACAACATGAATGGTCTTCGGTTTCCGTGTTTCGTAAAGTCTGGAA
ACGCGGAAGTCAGCGCCCTGCACCATTATGTTCCGGATCTGCATCGCAGGATGCTGCTGGCTACCCTGTG
GAACACCTACATCTGTATTAACGAAGCGCTGGCATTGACCCTGAGTGATTTTTCTCTGGTCCCGCCGCAT
CCATACCGCCAGTTGTTTACCCTCACAACGTTCCAGTAACCGGGCATGTTCATCATCAGTAACCCGTATC
GTGAGCATCCTCTCTCGTTTCATCGGTATCATTACCCCCATGAACAGAAATCCCCCTTACACGGAGGCAT
CAGTGACCAAACAGGAAAAAACCGCCCTTAACATGGCCCGCTTTATCAGAAGCCAGACATTAACGCTTCT
GGAGAAACTCAACGAGCTGGACGCGGATGAACAGGCAGACATCTGTGAATCGCTTCACGACCACGCTGAT
GAGCTTTACCGCAGCTGCCTCGCGCGTTTCGGTGATGACGGTGAAAACCTCTGACACATGCAGCTCCCGG
AGACGGTCACAGCTTGTCTGTAAGCGGATGCCGGGAGCAGACAAGCCCGTCAGGGCGCGTCAGCGGGTGT
TGGCGGGTGTCGGGGCGCAGCCATGACCCAGTCACGTAGCGATAGCGGAGTGTATACTGGCTTAACTATG
CGGCATCAGAGCAGATTGTACTGAGAGTGCACCATTGCGGTGTGAAATACCGCACAGATGCGTAAGGAGA
AAATACCGCATCAGGCGCTCTTCCGCTTCCTCGCTCACTGACTCGCTGCGCTCGGTCGTTCGGCTGCGGC
GAGCGGTATCAGCTCACTCAAAGGCGGTAATACGGTTATCCACAGAATCAGGGGATAACGCAGGAAAGAA
CATGTGAGCAAAAGGCCAGCAAAAGGCCAGGAACCGTAAAAAGGCCGCGTTGCTGGCGTTTTTCCATAGG
CTCCGCCCCCCTGACGAGCATCACAAAAATCGACGCTCAAGTCAGAGGTGGCGAAACCCGACAGGACTAT
AAAGATACCAGGCGTTTCCCCCTGGAAGCTCCCTCGTGCGCTCTCCTGTTCCGACCCTGCCGCTTACCGG
ATACCTGTCCGCCTTTCTCCCTTCGGGAAGCGTGGCGCTTTCTCATAGCTCACGCTGTAGGTATCTCAGT
TCGGTGTAGGTCGTTCGCTCCAAGCTGGGCTGTGTGCACGAACCCCCCGTTCAGCCCGACCGCTGCGCCT
TATCCGGTAACTATCGTCTTGAGTCCAACCCGGTAAGACACGACTTATCGCCACTGGCAGCAGCCACTGG
TAACAGGATTAGCAGAGCGAGGTATGTAGGCGGTGCTACAGAGTTCTTGAAGTGGTGGCCTAACTACGGC
TACACTAGAAGGACAGTATTTGGTATCTGCGCTCTGCTGAAGCCAGTTACCTTCGGAAAAAGAGTTGGTA
GCTCTTGATCCGGCAAACAAACCACCGCTGGTAGCGGTGGTTTTTTTGTTTGCAAGCAGCAGATTACGCG
CAGAAAAAAAGGATCTCAAGAAGATCCTTTGATCTTTTCTACGGGGTCTGACGCTCAGTGGAACGAAAAC
TCACGTTAAGGGATTTTGGTCATGAACAATAAAACTGTCTGCTTACATAAACAGTAATACAAGGGGTGTT
ATGAGCCATATTCAACGGGAAACGTCTTGCTCTAGGCCGCGATTAAATTCCAACATGGATGCTGATTTAT
ATGGGTATAAATGGGCTCGCGATAATGTCGGGCAATCAGGTGCGACAATCTATCGATTGTATGGGAAGCC
CGATGCGCCAGAGTTGTTTCTGAAACATGGCAAAGGTAGCGTTGCCAATGATGTTACAGATGAGATGGTC
AGACTAAACTGGCTGACGGAATTTATGCCTCTTCCGACCATCAAGCATTTTATCCGTACTCCTGATGATG
CATGGTTACTCACCACTGCGATCCCCGGGAAAACAGCATTCCAGGTATTAGAAGAATATCCTGATTCAGG
TGAAAATATTGTTGATGCGCTGGCAGTGTTCCTGCGCCGGTTGCATTCGATTCCTGTTTGTAATTGTCCT
TTTAACAGCGATCGCGTATTTCGTCTCGCTCAGGCGCAATCACGAATGAATAACGGTTTGGTTGATGCGA
GTGATTTTGATGACGAGCGTAATGGCTGGCCTGTTGAACAAGTCTGGAAAGAAATGCATAAACTTTTGCC
ATTCTCACCGGATTCAGTCGTCACTCATGGTGATTTCTCACTTGATAACCTTATTTTTGACGAGGGGAAA
TTAATAGGTTGTATTGATGTTGGACGAGTCGGAATCGCAGACCGATACCAGGATCTTGCCATCCTATGGA
ACTGCCTCGGTGAGTTTTCTCCTTCATTACAGAAACGGCTTTTTCAAAAATATGGTATTGATAATCCTGA
TATGAATAAATTGCAGTTTCATTTGATGCTCGATGAGTTTTTCTAAGAATTAATTCATGAGCGGATACAT
ATTTGAATGTATTTAGAAAAATAAACAAATAGGGGTTCCGCGCACATTTCCCCGAAAAGTGCCACCTAAA
TTGTAAGCGTTAATATTTTGTTAAAATTCGCGTTAAATTTTTGTTAAATCAGCTCATTTTTTAACCAATA
GGCCGAAATCGGCAAAATCCCTTATAAATCAAAAGAATAGACCGAGATAGGGT
[37 nt withheld, positions 11254-11290]
AAAGAACGTGGACTCCAACGTCAAAGG
[49 nt withheld, positions 11318-11366]
T
[91 nt withheld, positions 11368-11458]
G
[124 nt withheld, positions 11460-11583]
CCCATTCGCCA
